>Addgene plasmid #235291 | EF1a-TS.FF4x1-mRuby2-miRE.FF4-bGH | addgene full sequence | sequence record 472794 | Addgene NGS Result
CGCTAGTAGACTGCAGGTGGGCCCGAGCTTAAGTAACTAACTAACAGGAAGAGTTTGTAGAAACGCAAAA
AGGCCATCCGTCAGGATGGCCTTCTGCTTAGTTTGATGCCTGGCAGTTTATGGCGGGCGTCCTGCCCGCC
ACCCTCCGGGCCGTTGCTTCACAACGTTCAAATCCGCTCCCGGCGGATTTGTCCTACTCAGGAGAGCGTT
CACCGACAAACAACAGATAAAACGAAAGGCCCAGTCTTCCGACTGAGCCTTTCGTTTTATTTGATGCCTG
GCAGTTCCCTACTCTCGCTTAGTAGTTAGACGTCCCCGAGATCCATGCTAGCGGTAATACGGTTATCCAC
AGAATCAGGGGATAACGCAGGAAAGAACATGTGAGCAAAAGGCCAGCAAAAGGCCAGGAACCGTAAAAAG
GCCGCGTTGCTGGCGTTTTTCCATAGGCTCCGCCCCCCTGACGAGCATCACAAAAATCGACGCTCAAGTC
AGAGGTGGCGAAACCCGACAGGACTATAAAGATACCAGGCGTTTCCCCCTGGAAGCTCCCTCGTGCGCTC
TCCTGTTCCGACCCTGCCGCTTACCGGATACCTGTCCGCCTTTCTCCCTTCGGGAAGCGTGGCGCTTTCT
CATAGCTCACGCTGTAGGTATCTCAGTTCGGTGTAGGTCGTTCGCTCCAAGCTGGGCTGTGTGCACGAAC
CCCCCGTTCAGCCCGACCGCTGCGCCTTATCCGGTAACTATCGTCTTGAGTCCAACCCGGTAAGACACGA
CTTATCGCCACTGGCAGCAGCCACTGGTAACAGGATTAGCAGAGCGAGGTATGTAGGCGGTGCTACAGAG
TTCTTGAAGTGGTGGCCTAACTACGGCTACACTAGAAGAACAGTATTTGGTATCTGCGCTCTGCTGAAGC
CAGTTACCTTCGGAAAAAGAGTTGGTAGCTCTTGATCCGGCAAACAAACCACCGCTGGTAGCGGTGGTTT
TTTTGTTTGCAAGCAGCAGATTACGCGCAGAAAAAAAGGATCTCAAGAAGATCCTTTGATCTTTTCTACG
GGGTCTGACGCTCAGTGGAACGGGGCCCAATCTGAATAATGTTACAACCAATTAACCAATTCTGATTAGA
AAAACTCATCGAGCATCAAATGAAACTGCAATTTATTCATATCAGGATTATCAATACCATATTTTTGAAA
AAGCCGTTTCTGTAATGAAGGAGAAAACTCACCGAGGCAGTTCCATAGGATGGCAAGATCCTGGTATCGG
TCTGCGATTCCGACTCGTCCAACATCAATACAACCTATTAATTTCCCCTCGTCAAAAATAAGGTTATCAA
GTGAGAAATCACCATGAGTGACGACTGAATCCGGTGAGAATGGCAAAAGTTTATGCATTTCTTTCCAGAC
TTGTTCAACAGGCCAGCCATTACGCTCGTCATCAAAATCACTCGCATCAACCAAACCGTTATTCATTCGT
GATTGCGCCTGAGCTAGACGAAATACGCGATCGCTGTTAAAAGGACAATTACAAACAGGAATCGAATGCA
ACCGGCGCAGGAACACTGCCAGCGCATCAACAATATTTTCACCTGAATCAGGATATTCTTCTAATACCTG
GAATGCTGTTTTTCCGGGGATCGCAGTGGTGAGTAACCATGCATCACCAGGAGTACGGATAAAATGCTTG
ATGGTCGGAAGAGGCATAAATTCCGTCAGCCAGTTTAGTCTGACCATCTCATCTGTAACATCATTGGCAA
CGCTACCTTTGCCATGTTTCAGAAACAACTCTGGCGCATCGGGCTTCCCATACAAGCGATAGATTGTCGC
ACCTGATTGCCCGACATTATCGCGAGCCCATTTATACCCATATAAATCAGCATCCATGTTGGAATTTAAT
CGCGGCCTCGACGTTTCCCGTTGAATATGGCTCATAACACCCCTTGTATTACTGTTTATGTAAGCAGACA
GTTTTATTGTTCATGATGATATATTTTTATCTTGTGCAATGTAACATCAGAGATTTTGAGACACGGGCAC
CTGCAGTCTTCGTACTGCTCCGGTGCCCGTCAGTGGGCAGAGCGCACATCGCCCACAGTCCCCGAGAAGT
TGGGGGGAGGGGTCGGCAATTGAACCGGTGCCTAGAGAAGGTGGCGCGGGGTAAACTGGGAAAGTGATGT
CGTGTACTGGCTCCGCCTTTTTCCCGAGGGTGGGGGAGAACCGTATATAAGTGCAGTAGTCGCCGTGAAC
GTTCTTTTTCGCAACGGGTTTGCCGCCAGAACACAGGTAAGTGCCGTGTGTGGTTCCCGCGGGCCTGGCC
TCTTTACGGGTTATGGCCCTTGCGTGCCTTGAATTACTTCCACGCCCCTGGCTGCAGTACGTGATTCTTG
ATCCCGAGCTTCGGGTTGGAAGTGGGTGGGAGAGTTCGAGGCCTTGCGCTTAAGGAGCCCCTTCGCCTCG
TGCTTGAGTTGAGGCCTGGCTTGGGCGCTGGGGCCGCCGCGTGCGAATCTGGTGGCACCTTCGCGCCTGT
CTCGCTGCTTTCGATAAGTCTCTAGCCATTTAAAATTTTTGATGACCTGCTGCGACGCTTTTTTTCTGGC
AAGATAGTCTTGTAAATGCGGGCCAAGATCTGCACACTGGTATTTCGGTTTTTGGGGCCGCGGGCGGCGA
CGGGGCCCGTGCGTCCCAGCGCACATGTTCGGCGAGGCGGGGCCTGCGAGCGCGGCCACCGAGAATCGGA
CGGGGGTAGTCTCAAGCTGGCCGGCCTGCTCTGGTGCCTGGCCTCGCGCCGCCGTGTATCGCCCCGCCCT
GGGCGGCAAGGCTGGCCCGGTCGGCACCAGTTGCGTGAGCGGAAAGATGGCCGCTTCCCGGCCCTGCTGC
AGGGAGCTCAAAATGGAGGACGCGGCGCTCGGGAGAGCGGGCGGGTGAGTCACCCACACAAAGGAAAAGG
GCCTTTCCGTCCTCAGCCGTCGCTTCATGTGACTCCACGGAGTACCGGGCGCCGTCCAGGCACCTCGATT
AGTTCTCGAGCTTTTGGAGTACGTCGTCTTTAGGTTGGGGGGAGGGGTTTTATGCGATGGAGTTTCCCCA
CACTGAGTGGGTGGAGACTGAAGTTAGGCCAGCTTGGCACTTGATGTAATTCTCCTTGGAATTTGCCCTT
TTTGAGTTTGGATCTTGGTTCATTCTCAAGCCTCAGACAGTGGTTCAAAGTTTTTTTCTTCCATTTCAGG
TGTCGTGAGAGCTCGTTTAGTGAACCGTCAGATCGCCTGGAGACGCCATCCACGCTGTAATGTAAGCTTG
TGGCCGCTTGAAGTCTTTAATTAAACCTAGGACAAGCCACCATGGTGTCTAAGGGCGAAGAGCTGATCAA
GGAAAATATGCGTATGAAGGTGGTCATGGAAGGTTCGGTCAACGGCCACCAATTCAAATGCACAGGTGAA
GGAGAAGGCAATCCGTACATGGGAACTCAAACCATGAGGATCAAAGTCATCGAGGGAGGACCCCTGCCAT
TTGCCTTTGACATTCTTGCCACGTCGTTCATGTATGGCAGCCGTACTTTTATCAAGTACCCGAAAGGCAT
TCCTGATTTCTTTAAACAGTCCTTTCCTGAGGGTTTTACTTGGGAAAGAGTTACGAGATACGAAGATGGT
GGAGTCGTCACCGTCATGCAGGACACCAGCCTTGAGGATGGCTGTCTCGTTTACCACGTCCAAGTCAGAG
GGGTAAACTTTCCCTCCAATGGTCCCGTGATGCAGAAGAAGACCAAGGGTTGGGAGCCTAATACAGAGAT
GATGTATCCAGCAGATGGTGGTCTGAGGGGATACACTCATATGGCACTGAAAGTTGATGGTGGTGGCCAT
CTGTCTTGCTCTTTCGTAACAACTTACAGGTCAAAAAAGACCGTCGGGAACATCAAGATGCCCGGTATCC
ATGCCGTTGATCACCGCCTGGAAAGGTTAGAGGAAAGTGACAATGAAATGTTCGTAGTACAACGCGAACA
CGCAGTTGCCAAGTTCGCCGGGCTTGGTGGTGGGATGGACGAGCTGTACAAGTAACAACAGGTAAGTGTG
CTCGCTTCGGCAGCACATATACTATGTTGAATGAGGCTTCAGTACTTTACAGAATCGTTGCCTGCACATC
TTGGAAACACTTGCTGGGATTACTTCTTCAGGGACTTCTTAACCCAACAGAAGGCTCGAGAAGGTATATT
GCTGTTGACAGTGAGCGCCGCTTGAAGTCTTTAATTAAATAGTGAAGCCACAGATGTATTTAATTAAAGA
CTTCAAGCGGTGCCTACTGCCTCGGACTTCAAGGGGCTAGAATTCAAGGGGCTACTTTAGGAGCAATTAT
CTTGTTTACTAAAACTGAATACCTTGCTATCTCTTTGATACATTTTTACAAAGCTGAATTAAAATGGTAT
AAATTAAATCACTTTTTTCAATTGTACTAACTTCGAGTCTTCTTTTTTTTTTTCACAGGTAGGAGTTGCA
CCTGTGCCTTCTAGTTGCCAGCCATCTGTTGTTTGCCCCTCCCCCGTGCCTTCCTTGACCCTGGAAGGTG
CCACTCCCACTGTCCTTTCCTAATAAAATGAGGAAATTGCATCGCATTGTCTGAGTAGGTGTCATTCTAT
TCTGGGGGGTGGGGTGGGGCAGGACAGCAAGGGGGAGGATTGGGAAGACAATAGCAGGCATGCTGGGGAT
GCGGTGGGCTCTATGG
Features (pLannotate 1.2.2; 11 found; start..end, strand, type, name):
     68..95      -  terminator     rrnB T2 terminator: transcription terminator T2 from the E. coli rrnB gene
    227..270     +  terminator     rrnB T1 terminator: Escherichia coli rrnB; transcription terminator T1 from the E. coli rrnB gene
    438..1026    -  rep_origin     ori: high-copy-number ColE1/pMB1/pBR322/pUC origin of replication
   1116..1925    -  CDS            KanR: aminoglycoside phosphotransferase; aph(3')-Ia; confers resistance to kanamycin in bacteria or G418 (Geneticin®) in eukaryotes
   2065..2276    +  promoter       EF-1α core promoter: core promoter for human elongation factor EF-1α
   2277..2390    +  intron         EF-1α intron A (fragment): intron upstream of the start codon of human EF-1α
   3016..3219    +  intron         EF-1α intron A: truncated intron upstream of the start codon of human EF-1α
   3228..3262    +  promoter       TRE3GV promoter (fragment): 3rd-generation Tet-responsive promoter that can be activated by binding of Tet-On® 3G, optimized for retroviral and lentiviral vectors
   3332..4042    +  CDS            mRuby2: mRuby2 is a basic (constitutively fluorescent) red fluorescent protein published in 2012, derived from Entacmaea quadricolor. It has moderate acid sensitivity.
   4313..4425    +  ncRNA          3' miR-30a: sequence downstream of the 71-nt precursor of the human miR-30a microRNA (Zeng et al., 2002) miRNA
   4482..4706    +  polyA_signal   bGH poly(A) signal: bovine growth hormone polyadenylation signal
