[The description below was written by a language model from this plasmid's Addgene catalogue record and pLannotate feature annotations shown in this document.]
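Description:
EF1a-TS.FF4x1-mRuby2-miRE.FF4-bGH is a compact (about 4.7 kb) mammalian expression and synthetic-biology plasmid assembled by Golden Gate cloning into the pShip.USI (upstream inverted) backbone. The bacterial portion consists of a high-copy ColE1/pUC-type origin and a kanamycin resistance gene (aph(3')-Ia). rrnB T1 and T2 terminators sit next to this region, presumably to insulate the mammalian cassette from bacterial read-through transcription.

The payload is a single transcription unit implementing a ComMAND closed-loop circuit, described in the record as "miRE-FF4 design 3". The human EF1a promoter, annotated as the core promoter followed by intron A sequence, drives the 711 bp coding sequence of mRuby2, a constitutively fluorescent red protein derived from Entacmaea quadricolor. Transcription ends at a bovine growth hormone polyadenylation signal. As the name indicates, one copy of an FF4 target site (TS.FF4x1) lies upstream of mRuby2, and a miRE-format FF4 microRNA lies downstream of the coding sequence. The automated annotation detects only the 3' miR-30a flanking sequence of this scaffold, and neither the target site nor the hairpin itself is annotated. A short match to a TRE3GV promoter fragment just before mRuby2 is probably a partial sequence similarity, since nothing in the record suggests Tet regulation.

Because the microRNA is produced from the same transcript that carries its own target site, output rises with gene dosage but is repressed in proportion. This feedforward-style arrangement buffers mRuby2 expression against variation in copy number or delivery. The construct serves as a reporter version of the circuit, used to characterise microRNA-based control of transgene dosage in mammalian cells.
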