Addgene plasmid #235291: EF1a-TS.FF4x1-mRuby2-miRE.FF4-bGH
Purpose: ComMAND closed-loop circuit regulating mRuby2 with miRE-FF4 design 3
Depositing lab: Kate Galloway. Depositing organization: Massachusetts Institute of Technology. Publication: Model-guided design of microRNA-based gene circuits supports precise dosage of transgenic cargoes into diverse primary cells. Love KS, Johnstone CP, Peterman EL, Gaglione S, Birnbaum ME, Galloway KE. Cell Syst. 2025 Apr 22:101269. doi: 10.1016/j.cels.2025.101269. PubMed 40300600.
Backbone
  Vector backbone: pShip.USI (upstream inverted)
  Backbone manufacturer: Galloway lab
  Backbone size w/o insert (bp): 2046
  Vector type: Mammalian Expression, Synthetic Biology
Growth in bacteria
  Bacterial resistance: Kanamycin, 50 μg/mL
  Growth temperature: 30°C
  Growth strain: NEB Stable
  Copy number: High Copy
Gene/Insert
  Gene/Insert name: mRuby2
  Species: Entacmaea quadricolor
  Insert size (bp): 711
  Promoter: EF1a (human EF1a)
  Cloning method: Golden Gate
  Sequencing primers: 5′ CATCAGAGATTTTGAGACAC; 3′ gcgtttctacaaactcttcc
Resource information
  A portion of this plasmid was derived from a plasmid made by: Addgene #90236
Terms and licenses: Academic/Nonprofit Terms; Industry Terms: Not Available to Industry
Depositor comments: Alt name: pKG3176 ; Please visit https://doi.org/10.1101/2024.06.25.600629 for bioRxiv preprint.
How to cite: EF1a-TS.FF4x1-mRuby2-miRE.FF4-bGH was a gift from Kate Galloway (Addgene plasmid # 235291 ; http://n2t.net/addgene:235291 ; RRID:Addgene_235291)
