>Addgene plasmid #235291 | EF1a-TS.FF4x1-mRuby2-miRE.FF4-bGH | depositor partial sequence | sequence record 463206 | mRuby2-miRE.FF4, mRuby2 with 3' microRNA
ATGGTGTCTAAGGGCGAAGAGCTGATCAAGGAAAATATGCGTATGAAGGTGGTCATGGAAGGTTCGGTCA
ACGGCCACCAATTCAAATGCACAGGTGAAGGAGAAGGCAATCCGTACATGGGAACTCAAACCATGAGGAT
CAAAGTCATCGAGGGAGGACCCCTGCCATTTGCCTTTGACATTCTTGCCACGTCGTTCATGTATGGCAGC
CGTACTTTTATCAAGTACCCGAAAGGCATTCCTGATTTCTTTAAACAGTCCTTTCCTGAGGGTTTTACTT
GGGAAAGAGTTACGAGATACGAAGATGGTGGAGTCGTCACCGTCATGCAGGACACCAGCCTTGAGGATGG
CTGTCTCGTTTACCACGTCCAAGTCAGAGGGGTAAACTTTCCCTCCAATGGTCCCGTGATGCAGAAGAAG
ACCAAGGGTTGGGAGCCTAATACAGAGATGATGTATCCAGCAGATGGTGGTCTGAGGGGATACACTCATA
TGGCACTGAAAGTTGATGGTGGTGGCCATCTGTCTTGCTCTTTCGTAACAACTTACAGGTCAAAAAAGAC
CGTCGGGAACATCAAGATGCCCGGTATCCATGCCGTTGATCACCGCCTGGAAAGGTTAGAGGAAAGTGAC
AATGAAATGTTCGTAGTACAACGCGAACACGCAGTTGCCAAGTTCGCCGGGCTTGGTGGTGGGATGGACG
AGCTGTACAAGTAACAACAGGTAAGTGTGCTCGCTTCGGCAGCACATATACTATGTTGAATGAGGCTTCA
GTACTTTACAGAATCGTTGCCTGCACATCTTGGAAACACTTGCTGGGATTACTTCTTCAGGGACTTCTTA
ACCCAACAGAAGGCTCGAGAAGGTATATTGCTGTTGACAGTGAGCGCCGCTTGAAGTCTTTAATTAAATA
GTGAAGCCACAGATGTATTTAATTAAAGACTTCAAGCGGTGCCTACTGCCTCGGACTTCAAGGGGCTAGA
ATTCAAGGGGCTACTTTAGGAGCAATTATCTTGTTTACTAAAACTGAATACCTTGCTATCTCTTTGATAC
ATTTTTACAAAGCTGAATTAAAATGGTATAAATTAAATCACTTTTTTCAATTGTACTAACTTCGAGTCTT
CTTTTTTTTTTTCACAG
